>Addgene plasmid #84308 | pISH-Dmbx1 | addgene full sequence | sequence record 166102 | Addgene Assembled Sequence
GGGCGAATTGGGCCCGACGTCGCATGCTCCCGGCCGCCATGGCGGCCGCGGGAATTCGATTAACCATGGG
ACCGAGACAGGGGTACACCCAAGACCATGGTTGGGTTAGAAGCCAGACAGTCAATTGGGGAGTGTATCGA
GTCCCAGGGATGCGGCGTGCTGCTTGGCCCGGAGGCGAAGGTTTTCAATGCTCGTGGTTTTACTGTTCAG
GGCAGCGGAGGCAGGTGCCAGGCCTGTGGGGGGCGCCGGCAGCAATGGGGACCCCCACACACCCTGGTGG
GCAGCAGCAGCTGCTGACAGGGATTGGTAATAGGACTGGCAGTGTAGGGAGCTCAATGGGGCCATGTTGA
CCCCTAGGTAGGGCACGGCAGCCGCCGCAGCTGCAGCCGCCGCAGGTGCGGGACCGCCCACTTCAAAAGA
CGAGTAGTGCATCAGGTTGTTGGTGGCCGCCATATGCTGGCGGAACTGCTCCTGCAGACGGAAGAGGCTG
AGTGGGGATGAGGAGTAGGAGTGGGAAGGACCAAGGAGGCCGCCCCCTGGGGCTGCGGGCGTTATGGCCA
GGCTGCCTGGGGAATCTGCCTTAGGGCTGCCCCTCTTGCAGCCCGGCACCTTGCTCTCAGATCCAGGGCT
CTTTTCAGCTTTGGGCTCCTCGGCACGGGAGTCCTCTTCACGGTCCAGCTGATCTTCTGGGGCAGACTCG
CTGGCTGACTGCTCCGACAGGCTCAGTTGAAGTTCAGCAGGAGGATCACCACTGGGCAAACCAGGAGGCT
GTTCTGTTTCCAGCTGCGTGTCTGAGGCTGGGGCCTCCACCTTGCCTTCTCCGTGGGAACCCTCGGCCTC
CTTCTGTTTCTGGAGCTGCTCTTTCTGCAGGCTGCAATCACTAGTGAATTCGCGGCCGCCTGCAGGTCGA
CCATATGGGAGAGCTCCCAACGCGTTGGATGCATAGCTTGAGTATTCTATAGTGTCACCTAAATAGCTTG
GCGTAATCATGGTCATAGCTGTTTCCTGTGTGAAATTGTTATCCGCTCACAATTCCACACAACATACGAG
CCGGAAGCATAAAGTGTAAAGCCTGGGGTGCCTAATGAGTGAGCTAACTCACATTAATTGCGTTGCGCTC
ACTGCCCGCTTTCCAGTCGGGAAACCTGTCGTGCCAGCTGCATTAATGAATCGGCCAACGCGCGGGGAGA
GGCGGTTTGCGTATTGGGCGCTCTTCCGCTTCCTCGCTCACTGACTCGCTGCGCTCGGTCGTTCGGCTGC
GGCGAGCGGTATCAGCTCACTCAAAGGCGGTAATACGGTTATCCACAGAATCAGGGGATAACGCAGGAAA
GAACATGTGAGCAAAAGGCCAGCAAAAGGCCAGGAACCGTAAAAAGGCCGCGTTGCTGGCGTTTTTCCAT
AGGCTCCGCCCCCCTGACGAGCATCACAAAAATCGACGCTCAAGTCAGAGGTGGCGAAACCCGACAGGAC
TATAAAGATACCAGGCGTTTCCCCCTGGAAGCTCCCTCGTGCGCTCTCCTGTTCCGACCCTGCCGCTTAC
CGGATACCTGTCCGCCTTTCTCCCTTCGGGAAGCGTGGCGCTTTCTCATAGCTCACGCTGTAGGTATCTC
AGTTCGGTGTAGGTCGTTCGCTCCAAGCTGGGCTGTGTGCACGAACCCCCCGTTCAGCCCGACCGCTGCG
CCTTATCCGGTAACTATCGTCTTGAGTCCAACCCGGTAAGACACGACTTATCGCCACTGGCAGCAGCCAC
TGGTAACAGGATTAGCAGAGCGAGGTATGTAGGCGGTGCTACAGAGTTCTTGAAGTGGTGGCCTAACTAC
GGCTACACTAGAAGAACAGTATTTGGTATCTGCGCTCTGCTGAAGCCAGTTACCTTCGGAAAAAGAGTTG
GTAGCTCTTGATCCGGCAAACAAACCACCGCTGGTAGCGGTGGTTTTTTTGTTTGCAAGCAGCAGATTAC
GCGCAGAAAAAAAGGATCTCAAGAAGATCCTTTGATCTTTTCTACGGGGTCTGACGCTCAGTGGAACGAA
AACTCACGTTAAGGGATTTTGGTCATGAGATTATCAAAAAGGATCTTCACCTAGATCCTTTTAAATTAAA
AATGAAGTTTTAAATCAATCTAAAGTATATATGAGTAAACTTGGTCTGACAGTTACCAATGCTTAATCAG
TGAGGCACCTATCTCAGCGATCTGTCTATTTCGTTCATCCATAGTTGCCTGACTCCCCGTCGTGTAGATA
ACTACGATACGGGAGGGCTTACCATCTGGCCCCAGTGCTGCAATGATACCGCGAGACCCACGCTCACCGG
CTCCAGATTTATCAGCAATAAACCAGCCAGCCGGAAGGGCCGAGCGCAGAAGTGGTCCTGCAACTTTATC
CGCCTCCATCCAGTCTATTAATTGTTGCCGGGAAGCTAGAGTAAGTAGTTCGCCAGTTAATAGTTTGCGC
AACGTTGTTGCCATTGCTACAGGCATCGTGGTGTCACGCTCGTCGTTTGGTATGGCTTCATTCAGCTCCG
GTTCCCAACGATCAAGGCGAGTTACATGATCCCCCATGTTGTGCAAAAAAGCGGTTAGCTCCTTCGGTCC
TCCGATCGTTGTCAGAAGTAAGTTGGCCGCAGTGTTATCACTCATGGTTATGGCAGCACTGCATAATTCT
CTTACTGTCATGCCATCCGTAAGATGCTTTTCTGTGACTGGTGAGTACTCAACCAAGTCATTCTGAGAAT
AGTGTATGCGGCGACCGAGTTGCTCTTGCCCGGCGTCAATACGGGATAATACCGCGCCACATAGCAGAAC
TTTAAAAGTGCTCATCATTGGAAAACGTTCTTCGGGGCGAAAACTCTCAAGGATCTTACCGCTGTTGAGA
TCCAGTTCGATGTAACCCACTCGTGCACCCAACTGATCTTCAGCATCTTTTACTTTCACCAGCGTTTCTG
GGTGAGCAAAAACAGGAAGGCAAAATGCCGCAAAAAAGGGAATAAGGGCGACACGGAAATGTTGAATACT
CATACTCTTCCTTTTTCAATATTATTGAAGCATTTATCAGGGTTATTGTCTCATGAGCGGATACATATTT
GAATGTATTTAGAAAAATAAACAAATAGGGGTTCCGCGCACATTTCCCCGAAAAGTGCCACCTGATGCGG
TGTGAAATACCGCACAGATGCGTAAGGAGAAAATACCGCATCAGGAAATTGTAAGCGTTAATATTTTGTT
AAAATTCGCGTTAAATTTTTGTTAAATCAGCTCATTTTTTAACCAATAGGCCGAAATCGGCAAAATCCCT
TATAAATCAAAAGAATAGACCGAGATAGGGT
[37 nt withheld, positions 3322-3358]
AAAGAACGTGGACTCCAACGTCAAAGG
[49 nt withheld, positions 3386-3434]
T
[91 nt withheld, positions 3436-3526]
G
[124 nt withheld, positions 3528-3651]
CCATTCGCCATTCAGGCTGCGCAACTGTTGGGAAGGGCGATCGGTGCGGGCCTCTTCGCTATTACGCCAG
CTGGCGAAAGGGGGATGTGCTGCAAGGCGATTAAGTTGGGTAACGCCAGGGTTTTCCCAGTCACGACGTT
GTAAAACGACGGCCAGTGAATTGTAATACGACTCACTATA
Features (pLannotate 1.2.2; 14 found; start..end, strand, type, name):
    124..873     -  CDS            Dmbx1 (fragment): DMBX1_MOUSE - Also known as Cdmx From Mus musculus (Mouse).
    882..944     -  CDS            VESPI_VESMG (fragment): Experimental evidence at protein level: Swiss-Prot protein existence level 1. Shows contractile activity on isolated ileum smooth muscle. From Vespa magnifica (Hornet).
    956..974     -  promoter       SP6 promoter: promoter for bacteriophage SP6 RNA polymerase
   1016..1032    -  protein_bind   lac operator: The lac repressor binds to the lac operator to inhibit transcription in E. coli. This inhibition can be relieved by adding lactose or isopropyl-β-D-thiogalactopyranoside (IPTG). lac repressor encoded by lacI
   1040..1070    -  promoter       lac promoter: promoter for the E. coli lac operon
   1085..1106    -  protein_bind   CAP binding site: CAP binding activates transcription in the presence of cAMP. E. coli catabolite activator protein
   1119..1211    -  CDS            lacI (fragment): lac repressor; lacI; The lac repressor binds to the lac operator to inhibit transcription in E. coli. This inhibition can be relieved by adding lactose or isopropyl-β-D-thiogalactopyranoside (IPTG).
   1394..1982    -  rep_origin     ori: high-copy-number ColE1/pMB1/pBR322/pUC origin of replication
   2153..3013    -  CDS            AmpR: β-lactamase; bla; confers resistance to ampicillin, carbenicillin, and related antibiotics
   3014..3118    -  promoter       AmpR promoter: bla
   3145..3195    +  misc_feature   bom (fragment): basis of mobility region from pBR322
   3223..3651    -  rep_origin     f1 ori (sequence partly withheld): f1 bacteriophage origin of replication; arrow indicates direction of (+) strand synthesis
   3655..3812    -  CDS            lacZα (fragment): LacZα fragment of β-galactosidase; lacZ fragment
   3815..2       +  promoter       T7 promoter (across the origin): promoter for bacteriophage T7 RNA polymerase
