[The description below was written by a language model from this plasmid's Addgene catalogue record and pLannotate feature annotations shown in this document.]
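Description:
pISH-Dmbx1 is a riboprobe template plasmid built on the pGEM-T Easy cloning vector, carrying an 814 bp fragment of the mouse homeobox gene Dmbx1 (also known as Atx, Cdmx, Mbx or Otx3). It is a bacterial plasmid only, propagated at high copy in E. coli through a ColE1/pUC-type origin and selected with ampicillin via the β-lactamase gene and its native promoter. An f1 phage origin is also present, along with the remnants of the lacZα blue/white screening cassette (lac promoter, operator, CAP site and an interrupted lacZα fragment) that is characteristic of this backbone. The annotation also reports a short hornet peptide match next to the insert, which is most likely a spurious hit over polylinker sequence rather than a real element.

The Dmbx1 fragment, of which about 750 bp is annotated as coding sequence, sits in the multiple cloning site between opposing bacteriophage T7 and SP6 promoters. In the feature table the insert lies on the minus strand while the T7 promoter reads on the plus strand. Transcription from T7 therefore yields RNA complementary to the Dmbx1 mRNA, which agrees with the depositor's note that SpeI linearisation followed by T7 RNA polymerase gives the antisense probe. By the same geometry, the SP6 promoter would be expected to give the sense strand, usable as a control, although the record does not state this explicitly.

The plasmid has no eukaryotic promoter or complete open reading frame and is explicitly not meant for gene expression. Its purpose is in vitro synthesis of labelled riboprobes for in situ hybridization. It was made for a study of homeobox gene expression in the mouse olfactory epithelium.
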