Addgene plasmid #84308: pISH-Dmbx1
Purpose: Use to synthesize riboprobes for in situ hybridization (ISH) probe for Dmbx1. Not for gene expression.
Depositing lab: Peter Mombaerts. Depositing organization: Max Planck Research Unit for Neurogenetics. Publication: Expression of homeobox genes in the mouse olfactory epithelium. Parrilla M, Chang I, Degl'Innocenti A, Omura M. J Comp Neurol. 2016 Oct 1;524(14):2713-39. doi: 10.1002/cne.24051. Epub 2016 Jun 19. PubMed 27243442.
Backbone
  Vector backbone: pGEM-T easy
  Backbone manufacturer: Promega
  Backbone size w/o insert (bp): 3015
Growth in bacteria
  Bacterial resistance: Ampicillin, 100 μg/mL
  Growth temperature: 37°C
  Growth strain: DH5alpha
  Copy number: High Copy
Gene/Insert
  Gene/Insert name: Dmbx1
  Species: M. musculus (mouse)
  Insert size (bp): 814
  Entrez Gene: Dmbx1 (a.k.a. Atx, Cdmx, Mbx, Otx3)
  Cloning method: Unknown
  Sequencing primers: 5′ SP6; 3′ T7
Terms and licenses: Academic/Nonprofit Terms; Industry Terms: Not Available to Industry
Depositor comments: SpeI digestion and T7 RNA polymerase for antisense probe
How to cite: pISH-Dmbx1 was a gift from Peter Mombaerts (Addgene plasmid # 84308 ; http://n2t.net/addgene:84308 ; RRID:Addgene_84308)
