>Addgene plasmid #84308 | pISH-Dmbx1 | addgene partial sequence | sequence record 166097 | T7 5'-TAATACGACTCACTATAGGG-3'
CTCCCGGCCGCCATGGCGGCCGCGGGAATTCGATTAACCATGGGACCGAGACAGGGGTACACCCAAGACC
ATGGTTGGGTTAGAAGCCAGACAGTCAATTGGGGAGTGTATCGAGTCCCAGGGATGCGGCGTGCTGCTTG
GCCCGGAGGCGAAGGTTTTCAATGCTCGTGGTTTTACTGTTCAGGGCAGCGGAGGCAGGTGCCAGGCCTG
TGGGGGGCGCCGGCAGCAATGGGGACCCCCACACACCCTGGTGGGCAGCAGCAGCTGCTGACAGGGATTG
GTAATAGGACTGGCAGTGTAGGGAGCTCAATGGGGCCATGTTGACCCCTAGGTAGGGCACGGCAGCCGCC
GCAGCTGCAGCCGCCGCAGGTGCGGGACCGCCCACTTCAAAAGACGAGTAGTGCATCAGGTTGTTGGTGG
CCGCCATATGCTGGCGGAACTGCTCCTGCAGACGGAAGAGGCTGAGTGGGGATGAGGAGTAGGAGTGGGA
AGGACCAAGGAGGCCGCCCCCTGGGGCTGCGGGCGTTATGGCCAGGCTGCCTGGGGAATCTGCCTTAGGG
CTGCCCCTCTTGCAGCCCGGCACCTTGCTCTCAGATCCAGGGCTCTTTTCAGCTTTGGGCTCCTCGGCAC
GGGAGTCCTCTTCACGGTCCAGCTGATCTTCTGGGGCAGACTCGCTGGCTGACTGCTCCGACAGGCTCAG
TTGAAGTTCAGCAGGAGGATCACCACTGGGCAAACCAGGAGGCTGTTCTGTTTCCAGCTGCGTGTCTGAG
GCTGGGGCCTCCACCTTGCCTTCTCCGTGGGAACCCTCGGCCTCCTTCTGTTTCTGGAGCTGCTCTTTCT
GCAGGCTGCAATCACTAGTGAATTCGCGGCCGCCTGCAGGTCGACCATATGGGAGAGCTCCCAACGCGTT
GGATGCATAGCTTGAGTATTC
