>Addgene plasmid #84308 | pISH-Dmbx1 | addgene partial sequence | sequence record 166101 | SP6 5'-ATTTAGGTGACACTATAG-3'
ATCCAACGCGTTGGGAGCTCTCCCATATGGTCGACCTGCAGGCGGCCGCGAATTCACTAGTGATTGCAGC
CTGCAGAAAGAGCAGCTCCAGAAACAGAAGGAGGCCGAGGGTTCCCACGGAGAAGGCAAGGTGGAGGCCC
CAGCCTCAGACACGCAGCTGGAAACAGAACAGCCTCCTGGTTTGCCCAGTGGTGATCCTCCTGCTGAACT
TCAACTGAGCCTGTCGGAGCAGTCAGCCAGCGAGTCTGCCCCAGAAGATCAGCTGGACCGTGAAGAGGAC
TCCCGTGCCGAGGAGCCCAAAGCTGAAAAGAGCCCTGGATCTGAGAGCAAGGTGCCGGGCTGCAAGAGGG
GCAGCCCTAAGGCAGATTCCCCAGGCAGCCTGGCCATAACGCCCGCAGCCCCAGGGGGCGGCCTCCTTGG
TCCTTCCCACTCCTACTCCTCATCCCCACTCAGCCTCTTCCGTCTGCAGGAGCAGTTCCGCCAGCATATG
GCGGCCACCAACAACCTGATGCACTACTCGTCTTTTGAAGTGGGCGGTCCCGCACCTGCGGCGGCTGCAG
CTGCGGCGGCTGCCGTGCCCTACCTAGGGGTCAACATGGCCCCATTGAGCTCCCTACACTGCCAGTCCTA
TTACCAATCCCTGTCAGCAGCTGCTGCTGCCCACCAGGGTGTGTGGGGGTCCCCATTGCTGCCGGCGCCC
CCCACAGGCCTGGCACCTGCCTCCGCTGCCCTGAACAGTAAAACCACGAGCATTGAAAACCTTCGCCTCC
GGGCCAAGCAGCACGCCGCATCCCTGGGACTCGATACACTCCCCAATTGACTGTCTGGCTTCTAACCCAA
CCATGGTCTTGGGTGTACCCCTGTCTCGGTCCCATGGTTAATCGAATTCCCGCGGCCGCCATGGCGGCCG
GGAGCATGCGACGTCGGGCCCAATTCGCCCTATAGTGAGTCGTATTACAATTCACTGGCCGTCGTTTTAC
AACGTCGTGACTGGGAAAACCCTGGCGTTACCCAACTTAATCGCCTTGCAGCACATCCCCCTTTCGCCAG
CTGGCGTAATAGCGA
